Addgene plasmid #22261: pLenti X2 Blast/shp16 (w112-1)
Depositing lab: Eric Campeau. Depositing organization: University of Massachusetts, Worcester.
Backbone
  Vector backbone: p156RRL-sinPPT-CMV-GFP-PRE/Nhe I
  Backbone size w/o insert (bp): 7820
  Vector type: Lentiviral, RNAi
  Selectable markers: Blasticidin
Growth in bacteria
  Bacterial resistance: Ampicillin, 100 μg/mL
  Growth temperature: 37°C
  Growth strain: Stbl3
  Growth instructions: Stbl3, 37oC
  Copy number: High Copy
Gene/Insert
  Gene/Insert name: sh cyclin-dependent kinase inhibitor 2A (alt name: shp16)
  Insert size (bp): 61
  Cloning method: Restriction Enzyme; 5′ cloning site Xho I (destroyed during cloning); 3′ cloning site Eco RI (not destroyed)
  Sequencing primers: 5′ U6; 3′ n/a
Resource information
  A portion of this plasmid was derived from a plasmid made by: shp16 was obtained from Dr. Christian Beausejour.
Terms and licenses: Academic/Nonprofit Terms; Industry Terms: Not Available to Industry
How to cite: pLenti X2 Blast/shp16 (w112-1) was a gift from Eric Campeau (Addgene plasmid # 22261 ; http://n2t.net/addgene:22261 ; RRID:Addgene_22261)
