[The description below was written by a language model from this plasmid's Addgene catalogue record and pLannotate feature annotations shown in this document.]
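Description:
pLenti X2 Blast/shp16 (w112-1) is a third-generation-style, self-inactivating HIV-1 lentiviral RNAi vector built on the p156RRL-sinPPT-CMV-GFP-PRE backbone and designed to deliver a short hairpin RNA against cyclin-dependent kinase inhibitor 2A (p16). In bacteria it is maintained as a high-copy plasmid through a ColE1/pUC-type origin with ampicillin selection from the β-lactamase gene. An f1 origin and remnants of the lac/lacZα region with T3 and T7 phage promoters are carried over from the parental cloning vector. Genomic viral RNA is transcribed in packaging cells from a chimeric RSV promoter fused to a truncated 5' LTR. It carries the Ψ packaging signal with a partial gag sequence, the Rev response element within an env fragment, and the cPPT/CTS. The transcript ends at a ΔU3 3' LTR followed by an SV40 polyadenylation signal and SV40 origin.

The payload has two parts. A WPRE lies upstream of an SV40 early promoter/EM7 promoter pair driving the blasticidin S deaminase gene, which allows blasticidin selection of transduced mammalian cells. Downstream, just before the 3' LTR, a human U6 RNA polymerase III promoter sits in reverse orientation, flanked by attB1 and attB2 sites that suggest the cassette was introduced by Gateway recombination. The 61 bp hairpin insert, cloned between XhoI (destroyed) and EcoRI sites, is not annotated in the feature table, but the U6 sequencing primer and the layout are consistent with it lying downstream of U6. The record does not state the species of the targeted transcript. The construct is suited to making lentivirus for stable, selectable knockdown of p16.
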