Features (pLannotate 1.2.2; 31 found; start..end, strand, type, name):
     27..131     +  promoter       AmpR promoter: bla
    132..992     +  CDS            AmpR: β-lactamase; bla; confers resistance to ampicillin, carbenicillin, and related antibiotics
   1163..1751    +  rep_origin     ori: high-copy-number ColE1/pMB1/pBR322/pUC origin of replication
   1934..2026    +  CDS            lacI (fragment): lac repressor; lacI; The lac repressor binds to the lac operator to inhibit transcription in E. coli. This inhibition can be relieved by adding lactose or isopropyl-β-D-thiogalactopyranoside (IPTG).
   2039..2060    +  protein_bind   CAP binding site: CAP binding activates transcription in the presence of cAMP. E. coli catabolite activator protein
   2075..2105    +  promoter       lac promoter: promoter for the E. coli lac operon
   2113..2129    +  protein_bind   lac operator: The lac repressor binds to the lac operator to inhibit transcription in E. coli. This inhibition can be relieved by adding lactose or isopropyl-β-D-thiogalactopyranoside (IPTG). lac repressor encoded by lacI
   2174..2192    +  promoter       T3 promoter: promoter for bacteriophage T3 RNA polymerase
   2220..2441    +  promoter       RSV promoter: Rous sarcoma virus enhancer/promoter
   2448..2628    +  LTR            5' LTR (truncated): truncated 5' long terminal repeat (LTR) from HIV-1
   2672..2797    +  misc_feature   HIV-1 Ψ: packaging signal of human immunodeficiency virus type 1
   2781..3144    +  CDS            HIV-1 gag (fragment): gag protein from human immunodeficiency virus 1; gag
   3239..3575    +  ncRNA          RRE: Accession: RF00036 - HIV Rev response element
   3611..4000    +  CDS            env (fragment): ENV_HV1H2 - Experimental evidence at protein level: Swiss-Prot protein existence level 1. [Transmembrane protein gp41]: Acts as a class I viral fusion protein. Under the current model, the protein has at least 3 conformational states: pre-fusion native state, pre-hairpin intermediate state, and post-fusion hairpin state. During fusion of viral and target intracellular membranes, the coiled coil regions (heptad repeats) assume a trimer-of-hairpins structure, positioning the fusion peptide in close proximity to the C-terminal region of the ectodomain. The formation of this structure appears to d
   4012..4129    +  misc_feature   cPPT/CTS: central polypurine tract and central termination sequence of HIV-1
   4183..4771    +  misc_feature   WPRE: woodchuck hepatitis virus posttranscriptional regulatory element
   4827..5157    +  promoter       SV40 promoter: SV40 enhancer and early promoter
   5205..5252    +  promoter       EM7 promoter: synthetic bacterial promoter&nbsp
   5271..5669    +  CDS            BSD: blasticidin S deaminase; Aspergillus terreus BSD; confers resistance to blasticidin
   5686..5802    +  CDS            nef (fragment): NEF_HV1LA - Experimental evidence at protein level: Swiss-Prot protein existence level 1. Extracellular Nef protein targets CD4(+) T-lymphocytes for apoptosis by interacting with CXCR4 surface receptors. From Human immunodeficiency virus type 1 group M subtype B (isolate Lai) (HIV-1).
   5854..5878    +  protein_bind   attB2: mutant version of attB; recombination site for the Gateway® BP reaction BP Clonase™
   5972..6212    -  promoter       U6 promoter: RNA polymerase III promoter for human U6 snRNA
   6473..6491    -  promoter       SP6 promoter: promoter for bacteriophage SP6 RNA polymerase
   6513..6537    -  protein_bind   attB1: mutant version of attB; recombination site for the Gateway® BP reaction BP Clonase™
   6569..6585    -  protein_bind   attB1 (fragment): mutant version of attB; recombination site for the Gateway® BP reaction BP Clonase™
   6635..6855    +  LTR            3' LTR (ΔU3) (fragment): self-inactivating 3' long terminal repeat (LTR) from HIV-1
   6927..7048    +  polyA_signal   SV40 poly(A) signal: SV40 polyadenylation signal
   7067..7202    +  rep_origin     SV40 ori: SV40 origin of replication
   7235..7253    -  promoter       T7 promoter: promoter for bacteriophage T7 RNA polymerase
   7261..7416    +  CDS            lacZα (fragment): LacZα fragment of β-galactosidase; lacZ fragment
   7424..7879    +  rep_origin     f1 ori (sequence partly withheld): f1 bacteriophage origin of replication; arrow indicates direction of (+) strand synthesis
>Addgene plasmid #22261 | pLenti X2 Blast/shp16 (w112-1) | depositor full sequence | sequence record 10201 | Author sequence
CAGGTGGCACTTTTCGGGGAAATGTGCGCGGAACCCCTATTTGTTTATTTTTCTAAATACATTCAAATAT
GTATCCGCTCATGAGACAATAACCCTGATAAATGCTTCAATAATATTGAAAAAGGAAGAGTATGAGTATT
CAACATTTCCGTGTCGCCCTTATTCCCTTTTTTGCGGCATTTTGCCTTCCTGTTTTTGCTCACCCAGAAA
CGCTGGTGAAAGTAAAAGATGCTGAAGATCAGTTGGGTGCACGAGTGGGTTACATCGAACTGGATCTCAA
CAGCGGTAAGATCCTTGAGAGTTTTCGCCCCGAAGAACGTTTTCCAATGATGAGCACTTTTAAAGTTCTG
CTATGTGGCGCGGTATTATCCCGTATTGACGCCGGGCAAGAGCAACTCGGTCGCCGCATACACTATTCTC
AGAATGACTTGGTTGAGTACTCACCAGTCACAGAAAAGCATCTTACGGATGGCATGACAGTAAGAGAATT
ATGCAGTGCTGCCATAACCATGAGTGATAACACTGCGGCCAACTTACTTCTGACAACGATCGGAGGACCG
AAGGAGCTAACCGCTTTTTTGCACAACATGGGGGATCATGTAACTCGCCTTGATCGTTGGGAACCGGAGC
TGAATGAAGCCATACCAAACGACGAGCGTGACACCACGATGCCTGTAGCAATGGCAACAACGTTGCGCAA
ACTATTAACTGGCGAACTACTTACTCTAGCTTCCCGGCAACAATTAATAGACTGGATGGAGGCGGATAAA
GTTGCAGGACCACTTCTGCGCTCGGCCCTTCCGGCTGGCTGGTTTATTGCTGATAAATCTGGAGCCGGTG
AGCGTGGGTCTCGCGGTATCATTGCAGCACTGGGGCCAGATGGTAAGCCCTCCCGTATCGTAGTTATCTA
CACGACGGGGAGTCAGGCAACTATGGATGAACGAAATAGACAGATCGCTGAGATAGGTGCCTCACTGATT
AAGCATTGGTAACTGTCAGACCAAGTTTACTCATATATACTTTAGATTGATTTAAAACTTCATTTTTAAT
TTAAAAGGATCTAGGTGAAGATCCTTTTTGATAATCTCATGACCAAAATCCCTTAACGTGAGTTTTCGTT
CCACTGAGCGTCAGACCCCGTAGAAAAGATCAAAGGATCTTCTTGAGATCCTTTTTTTCTGCGCGTAATC
TGCTGCTTGCAAACAAAAAAACCACCGCTACCAGCGGTGGTTTGTTTGCCGGATCAAGAGCTACCAACTC
TTTTTCCGAAGGTAACTGGCTTCAGCAGAGCGCAGATACCAAATACTGTCCTTCTAGTGTAGCCGTAGTT
AGGCCACCACTTCAAGAACTCTGTAGCACCGCCTACATACCTCGCTCTGCTAATCCTGTTACCAGTGGCT
GCTGCCAGTGGCGATAAGTCGTGTCTTACCGGGTTGGACTCAAGACGATAGTTACCGGATAAGGCGCAGC
GGTCGGGCTGAACGGGGGGTTCGTGCACACAGCCCAGCTTGGAGCGAACGACCTACACCGAACTGAGATA
CCTACAGCGTGAGCTATGAGAAAGCGCCACGCTTCCCGAAGGGAGAAAGGCGGACAGGTATCCGGTAAGC
GGCAGGGTCGGAACAGGAGAGCGCACGAGGGAGCTTCCAGGGGGAAACGCCTGGTATCTTTATAGTCCTG
TCGGGTTTCGCCACCTCTGACTTGAGCGTCGATTTTTGTGATGCTCGTCAGGGGGGCGGAGCCTATGGAA
AAACGCCAGCAACGCGGCCTTTTTACGGTTCCTGGCCTTTTGCTGGCCTTTTGCTCACATGTTCTTTCCT
GCGTTATCCCCTGATTCTGTGGATAACCGTATTACCGCCTTTGAGTGAGCTGATACCGCTCGCCGCAGCC
GAACGACCGAGCGCAGCGAGTCAGTGAGCGAGGAAGCGGAAGAGCGCCCAATACGCAAACCGCCTCTCCC
CGCGCGTTGGCCGATTCATTAATGCAGCTGGCACGACAGGTTTCCCGACTGGAAAGCGGGCAGTGAGCGC
AACGCAATTAATGTGAGTTAGCTCACTCATTAGGCACCCCAGGCTTTACACTTTATGCTTCCGGCTCGTA
TGTTGTGTGGAATTGTGAGCGGATAACAATTTCACACAGGAAACAGCTATGACCATGATTACGCCAAGCG
CGCAATTAACCCTCACTAAAGGGAACAAAAGCTGGAGCTGCAAGCTTAATGTAGTCTTATGCAATACTCT
TGTAGTCTTGCAACATGGTAACGATGAGTTAGCAACATGCCTTACAAGGAGAGAAAAAGCACCGTGCATG
CCGATTGGTGGAAGTAAGGTGGTACGATCGTGCCTTATTAGGAAGGCAACAGACGGGTCTGACATGGATT
GGACGAACCACTGAATTGCCGCATTGCAGAGATATTGTATTTAAGTGCCTAGCTCGATACAATAAACGGG
TCTCTCTGGTTAGACCAGATCTGAGCCTGGGAGCTCTCTGGCTAACTAGGGAACCCACTGCTTAAGCCTC
AATAAAGCTTGCCTTGAGTGCTTCAAGTAGTGTGTGCCCGTCTGTTGTGTGACTCTGGTAACTAGAGATC
CCTCAGACCCTTTTAGTCAGTGTGGAAAATCTCTAGCAGTGGCGCCCGAACAGGGACCTGAAAGCGAAAG
GGAAACCAGAGCTCTCTCGACGCAGGACTCGGCTTGCTGAAGCGCGCACGGCAAGAGGCGAGGGGCGGCG
ACTGGTGAGTACGCCAAAAATTTTGACTAGCGGAGGCTAGAAGGAGAGAGATGGGTGCGAGAGCGTCAGT
ATTAAGCGGGGGAGAATTAGATCGCGATGGGAAAAAATTCGGTTAAGGCCAGGGGGAAAGAAAAAATATA
AATTAAAACATATAGTATGGGCAAGCAGGGAGCTAGAACGATTCGCAGTTAATCCTGGCCTGTTAGAAAC
ATCAGAAGGCTGTAGACAAATACTGGGACAGCTACAACCATCCCTTCAGACAGGATCAGAAGAACTTAGA
TCATTATATAATACAGTAGCAACCCTCTATTGTGTGCATCAAAGGATAGAGATAAAAGACACCAAGGAAG
CTTTAGACAAGATAGAGGAAGAGCAAAACAAAAGTAAGACCACCGCACAGCAAGCGGCCGCTGATCTTCA
GACCTGGAGGAGGAGATATGAGGGACAATTGGAGAAGTGAATTATATAAATATAAAGTAGTAAAAATTGA
ACCATTAGGAGTAGCACCCACCAAGGCAAAGAGAAGAGTGGTGCAGAGAGAAAAAAGAGCAGTGGGAATA
GGAGCTTTGTTCCTTGGGTTCTTGGGAGCAGCAGGAAGCACTATGGGCGCAGCCTCAATGACGCTGACGG
TACAGGCCAGACAATTATTGTCTGGTATAGTGCAGCAGCAGAACAATTTGCTGAGGGCTATTGAGGCGCA
ACAGCATCTGTTGCAACTCACAGTCTGGGGCATCAAGCAGCTCCAGGCAAGAATCCTGGCTGTGGAAAGA
TACCTAAAGGATCAACAGCTCCTGGGGATTTGGGGTTGCTCTGGAAAACTCATTTGCACCACTGCTGTGC
CTTGGAATGCTAGTTGGAGTAATAAATCTCTGGAACAGATTGGAATCACACGACCTGGATGGAGTGGGAC
AGAGAAATTAACAATTACACAAGCTTAATACACTCCTTAATTGAAGAATCGCAAAACCAGCAAGAAAAGA
ATGAACAAGAATTATTGGAATTAGATAAATGGGCAAGTTTGTGGAATTGGTTTAACATAACAAATTGGCT
GTGGTATATAAAATTATTCATAATGATAGTAGGAGGCTTGGTAGGTTTAAGAATAGTTTTTGCTGTACTT
TCTATAGTGAATAGAGTTAGGCAGGGATATTCACCATTATCGTTTCAGACCCACCTCCCAACCCCGAGGG
GACCCGACAGGCCCGAAGGAATAGAAGAAGAAGGTGGAGAGAGAGACAGAGACAGATCCATTCGATTAGT
GAACGGATCTCGACGGTTAACTTTTAAAAGAAAAGGGGGGATTGGGGGGTACAGTGCAGGGGAAAGAATA
GTAGACATAATAGCAACAGACATACAAACTAAAGAATTACAAAAACAAATTACAAAAATTCAAAATTTTA
TTCCAGTGTGGTGGAATTCTGCAGATATCCAGCACAGTGGCGGCCGCTCGACAATCAACCTCTGGATTAC
AAAATTTGTGAAAGATTGACTGGTATTCTTAACTATGTTGCTCCTTTTACGCTATGTGGATACGCTGCTT
TAATGCCTTTGTATCATGCTATTGCTTCCCGTATGGCTTTCATTTTCTCCTCCTTGTATAAATCCTGGTT
GCTGTCTCTTTATGAGGAGTTGTGGCCCGTTGTCAGGCAACGTGGCGTGGTGTGCACTGTGTTTGCTGAC
GCAACCCCCACTGGTTGGGGCATTGCCACCACCTGTCAGCTCCTTTCCGGGACTTTCGCTTTCCCCCTCC
CTATTGCCACGGCGGAACTCATCGCCGCCTGCCTTGCCCGCTGCTGGACAGGGGCTCGGCTGTTGGGCAC
TGACAATTCCGTGGTGTTGTCGGGGAAGCTGACGTCCTTTCCATGGCTGCTCGCCTGTGTTGCCACCTGG
ATTCTGCGCGGGACGTCCTTCTGCTACGTCCCTTCGGCCCTCAATCCAGCGGACCTTCCTTCCCGCGGCC
TGCTGCCGGCTCTGCGGCCTCTTCCGCGTCTTCGCCTTCGCCCTCAGACGAGTCGGATCTCCCTTTGGGC
CGCCTCCCCGCCTGGAATTCTGCAGATATCCGGTTAGTAATGAGTTTGGAATTAATTCTGTGGAATGTGT
GTCAGTTAGGGTGTGGAAAGTCCCCAGGCTCCCCAGGCAGGCAGAAGTATGCAAAGCATGCATCTCAATT
AGTCAGCAACCAGGTGTGGAAAGTCCCCAGGCTCCCCAGCAGGCAGAAGTATGCAAAGCATGCATCTCAA
TTAGTCAGCAACCATAGTCCCGCCCCTAACTCCGCCCATCCCGCCCCTAACTCCGCCCAGTTCCGCCCAT
TCTCCGCCCCATGGCTGACTAATTTTTTTTATTTATGCAGAGGCCGAGGCCGCCTCTGCCTCTGAGCTAT
TCCAGAAGTAGTGAGGAGGCTTTTTTGGAGGCCTAGGCTTTTGCAAAAAGCTCCCGGGAGCTTGTATATC
CATTTTCGGATCTGATCAGCACGTGTTGACAATTAATCATCGGCATAGTATATCGGCATAGTATAATACG
ACAAGGTGAGGAACTAAACCATGGCCAAGCCTTTGTCTCAAGAAGAATCCACCCTCATTGAAAGAGCAAC
GGCTACAATCAACAGCATCCCCATCTCTGAAGACTACAGCGTCGCCAGCGCAGCTCTCTCTAGCGACGGC
CGCATCTTCACTGGTGTCAATGTATATCATTTTACTGGGGGACCTTGTGCAGAACTCGTGGTGCTGGGCA
CTGCTGCTGCTGCGGCAGCTGGCAACCTGACTTGTATCGTCGCGATCGGAAATGAGAACAGGGGCATCTT
GAGCCCCTGCGGACGGTGCCGACAGGTGCTTCTCGATCTGCATCCTGGGATCAAAGCCATAGTGAAGGAC
AGTGATGGACAGCCGACGGCAGTTGGGATTCGTGAATTGCTGCCCTCTGGTTATGTGTGGGAGGGCTAAG
CACAATTCGAGCTCGGTACCTTTAAGACCAATGACTTACAAGGCAGCTGTAGATCTTAGCCACTTTTTAA
AAGAAAAGGGGGGACTGGAAGGGCTAGACTCGAGCGGCCGCCACTGTGCTGGATATCAACCACTTTAAAG
CTGGGTCTAGATATCTCGAGTGCGGCCGCGAATTCGTTATCGAACCACTTTGTACAAGAAAGTTGGGTCG
GCGCGCCCACCCTTCAAAAAAGACCGCAACTATTCGGTGCGTTGAGCACAAGCTTCTGCCCAACGCACCG
AATAGTTACGGTCGGTGTTTCGTCCTTTCCACAAGATATATAAAGCCAAGAAATCGAAATACTTTCAAGT
TACGGTAAGCATATGATAGTCCATTTTAAAACATAATTTTAAAACTGCAAACTACCCAAGAAATTATTAC
TTTCTACGTCACGTATTTTGTACTAATATCTTTGTGTTTACAGTCAAATTAATTCTAATTATCTCTCTAA
CAGCCTTGTATCGTATATGCAAATATGAAGGAATCATGGGAAATAGGCCCTCTTCCTGCCCGACCTTGGC
GCGCGCTCGGCGCGCGGTCACGCTCCGTCACGTGGTGCGTTTTGCCTGCGCGTCTTTCCACTGGGGCCGG
GGCGGCGCGGAGGGTTCAGACGCGGGCTCTTACTCAAACGCTGATCCCCGAAACTACCGAGCAGTGTCTG
CGCGACGCGAAAGCATTTTTGGAGCGAGGGGCCATGGTGCCCATGGGATTCCCACGGGTGTTGGACTCGG
GGGGATCCGTCGACCTGCAGCCAAGCTTGTATTCTATAGTGTCACCTAAATCGGTGAAGGGGGCGGCCGC
GGAGCCTGCTTTTTTGTACAAACTTGTTTGATAACCTCGACTGAATTGGTTCCTTTAAAGCCTGCTTTTT
TGTACTTTGTACAAACTTGTTGATATCTGCAGAATTCCACCACACTGGACTAGCTCACTCCCAACGAAGA
CAAGATCTGCTTTTTGCTTGTACTGGGTCTCTCTGGTTAGACCAGATCTGAGCCTGGGAGCTCTCTGGCT
GCCTAGGGAACCCACTGCTTAAGCCTCAATAAAGCTTGCCTTGAGTGCTTCAAGTAGTGTGTGCCCGTCT
GTTGTGTGACTCTGGTAACTAGAGATCCCTCAGACCCTTTTAGTCAGTGTGGAAAATCTCTAGCAGTAGT
AGTTCATGTCATCTTATTATTCAGTATTTATAACTTGCAAAGAAATGAATATCAGAGAGTGAGAGGAACT
TGTTTATTGCAGCTTATAATGGTTACAAATAAAGCAATAGCATCACAAATTTCACAAATAAAGCATTTTT
TTCACTGCATTCTAGTTGTGGTTTGTCCAAACTCATCAATGTATCTTATCATGTCTGGCTCTAGCTATCC
CGCCCCTAACTCCGCCCAGTTCCGCCCATTCTCCGCCCCATGGCTGACTAATTTTTTTTATTTATGCAGA
GGCCGAGGCCGCCTCGGCCTCTGAGCTATTCCAGAAGTAGTGAGGAGGCTTTTTTGGAGGCCTAGGCTTT
TGCGTCGAGACGTACCCAATTCGCCCTATAGTGAGTCGTATTACGCGCGCTCACTGGCCGTCGTTTTACA
ACGTCGTGACTGGGAAAACCCTGGCGTTACCCAACTTAATCGCCTTGCAGCACATCCCCCTTTCGCCAGC
TGGCGTAATAGCGAAGAGGCCCGCACCGATCGCCCTTCCCAACAGTTGCGCAGCCTGAATGGCGAATGGC
GCG
[124 nt withheld, positions 7424-7547]
C
[91 nt withheld, positions 7549-7639]
A
[49 nt withheld, positions 7641-7689]
CCTTTGACGTTGGAGTCCACGTTCTTT
[37 nt withheld, positions 7717-7753]
ACCCTATCTCGGTCTATTCTTTTGATTTATAAGGGATTTTGCCGATTTCGGCCTATTGGTTAAAAAATGA
GCTGATTTAACAAAAATTTAACGCGAATTTTAACAAAATATTAACGTTTACAATTTCC
