>Addgene plasmid #22261 | pLenti X2 Blast/shp16 (w112-1) | addgene partial sequence | sequence record 28690 | 22261 with U6
CAACTAAAGAATTACAAAAACAAATTACAAAATTCAAAATTTTATCGTCCAGTGTGGTGGAATTCTGCAG
ATATCCAGCACAGTGGCGGCCGCTCGACAATCAACCTCTGGATTACAAAATTTGTGAAAGATTGACTGGT
ATTCTTAACTATGTTGCTCCTTTTACGCTATGTGGATACGCTGCTTTAATGCCTTTGTATCATGCTATTG
CTTCCCGTATGGCTTTCATTTTCTCCTCCTTGTATAAATCCTGGTTGCTGTCTCTTTATGAGGAGTTGTG
GCCCGTTGTCAGGCAACGTGGCGTGGTGTGCACTGTGTTTGCTGACGCAACCCCCACTGGTTGGGGCATT
GCCACCACCTGTCAGCTCCTTTCCGGGACTTTCGCTTTCCCCCTCCCTATTGCCACGGCGGAACTCATCG
CCGCCTGCCTTGCCCGCTGCTGGACAGGGGCTCGGCTGTTGGGCACTGACAATTCCGTGGTGTTGTCGGG
GAAGCTGACGTCCTTTCCATGGCTGCTCGCCTGTGTTGCCACCTGGATTCTGCGCGGGACGTCCTTCTGC
TACGTCCCTTCGGCCCTCAATCCAGCGGACCTTCCTTCCCGCGGCCTGCTGCCGGCTCTGCGGCCTCTTC
CGCGTCTTCGCCTTCGCCCTCAGACGAGTCGGATCTCCCTTTGGGCCGCCTCCCCGCCTGGANTCTGCAG
ATATCCGGTTAGTAATGAGTTTGGAATAANTCTGTGG
